Addgene plasmid #237479: pLCKO-CMV-TMEM106B-M210A_F213A-P2A-Blasticidin
Purpose: Encodes full-length human TMEM106B. M210A/F213A mutations block S1 binding and SARS-CoV-2 Belgium/GHB-03021/2020 TMEM106B mediated infection, without affecting TMEM106B expression or localization.
Depositing lab: Dirk Daelemans. Depositing organization: Katholieke Universiteit Leuven. Publication: TMEM106B is a receptor mediating ACE2-independent SARS-CoV-2 cell entry. Baggen J, Jacquemyn M, Persoons L, Vanstreels E, Pye VE, Wrobel AG, Calvaresi V, Martin SR, Roustan C, Cronin NB, Reading E, Thibaut HJ, Vercruysse T, Maes P, De Smet F, Yee A, Nivitchanyong T, Roell M, Franco-Hernandez N, Rhinn H, Mamchak AA, Ah Young-Chapon M, Brown E, Cherepanov P, Daelemans D. Cell. 2023 Aug 3;186(16):3427-3442.e22. doi: 10.1016/j.cell.2023.06.005. Epub 2023 Jul 7. PubMed 37421949.
Backbone
  Vector backbone: pLCKO
  Backbone size w/o insert (bp): 6899
  Total vector size (bp): 8183
  Vector type: Mammalian Expression, Lentiviral
  Selectable markers: Blasticidin
Growth in bacteria
  Bacterial resistance: Ampicillin, 100 μg/mL
  Growth temperature: 37°C
  Growth strain: NEB Stable
  Copy number: High Copy
Gene/Insert
  Gene/Insert name: TMEM106B
  Species: H. sapiens (human)
  Insert size (bp): 1284
  Mutation: M210A + F213A
  Entrez Gene: TMEM106B (a.k.a. HLD16)
  Promoter: CMV
  Tag / fusion protein: P2A-Blasticidin (C terminal on insert)
  Cloning method: Other
  Sequencing primers: 5′ CGCAAATGGGCGGTAGGCGTG
Terms and licenses: Academic/Nonprofit Terms; Industry Terms: Not Available to Industry
How to cite: pLCKO-CMV-TMEM106B-M210A_F213A-P2A-Blasticidin was a gift from Dirk Daelemans (Addgene plasmid # 237479 ; http://n2t.net/addgene:237479 ; RRID:Addgene_237479)
