[The description below was written by a language model from this plasmid's Addgene catalogue record and pLannotate feature annotations shown in this document.]
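Description:
pLCKO-CMV-TMEM106B-M210A_F213A-P2A-Blasticidin is an 8.2 kb lentiviral transfer plasmid for mammalian expression, built on the pLCKO backbone. It is propagated in E. coli through a high-copy ColE1/pUC-type origin with ampicillin selection (AmpR); an f1 origin, lac promoter/operator remnants and T3/T7 promoters are carried over from the cloning backbone. The viral framework has a third-generation, self-inactivating layout. An RSV promoter fused to a truncated HIV-1 5' LTR drives genomic RNA production in packaging cells. It is followed by the Ψ packaging signal with a gag fragment, the Rev response element for Rev-dependent nuclear export, and a cPPT/CTS. A ΔU3 3' LTR inactivates LTR promoter activity after integration. An SV40 poly(A) signal and SV40 origin lie downstream of the 3' LTR.

The payload sits between the cPPT/CTS and the 3' LTR. The human CMV immediate-early enhancer and promoter drive a single open reading frame encoding full-length human TMEM106B, joined through a C-terminal P2A self-cleaving peptide to blasticidin S deaminase. Receptor and resistance marker are therefore translated from one transcript as separate proteins, which ties blasticidin selection of transduced cells directly to transgene expression. A WPRE downstream of the cassette enhances transcript stability and expression.

TMEM106B carries the M210A and F213A substitutions. According to the record, these block binding of the SARS-CoV-2 spike S1 subunit and abolish TMEM106B-mediated infection by the Belgium/GHB-03021/2020 isolate, without altering TMEM106B expression or localization. The construct therefore serves as a binding-deficient control for generating stable cell lines in studies of ACE2-independent, TMEM106B-dependent SARS-CoV-2 entry.
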