Features (pLannotate 1.2.2; 27 found; start..end, strand, type, name):
    140..517     +  enhancer       CMV enhancer: human cytomegalovirus immediate early enhancer
    519..718     +  promoter       CMV promoter: human cytomegalovirus (CMV) immediate early promoter
    846..1667    +  CDS            TMEM106B: T106B_HUMAN - Experimental evidence at protein level: Swiss-Prot protein existence level 1. Involved in dendrite morphogenesis and maintenance by regulating lysosomal trafficking via its interaction with MAP6. May act by inhibiting retrograde transport of lysosomes along dendrites. Required for dendrite branching. From Homo sapiens (Human).
   1734..2127    +  CDS            BSD (fragment): blasticidin S deaminase; Aspergillus terreus BSD; confers resistance to blasticidin
   2145..2733    +  misc_feature   WPRE: woodchuck hepatitis virus posttranscriptional regulatory element
   2784..2803    +  misc_feature   cPPT/CTS (fragment): central polypurine tract and central termination sequence of HIV-1
   2805..3038    +  LTR            3' LTR (ΔU3): self-inactivating 3' long terminal repeat (LTR) from HIV-1
   3116..3237    +  polyA_signal   SV40 poly(A) signal: SV40 polyadenylation signal
   3277..3412    +  rep_origin     SV40 ori: SV40 origin of replication
   3433..3451    -  promoter       T7 promoter: promoter for bacteriophage T7 RNA polymerase
   3459..3614    +  CDS            lacZα (fragment): LacZα fragment of β-galactosidase; lacZ fragment
   3619..4047    +  rep_origin     f1 ori (sequence partly withheld): f1 bacteriophage origin of replication; arrow indicates direction of (+) strand synthesis
   4100..4204    +  promoter       AmpR promoter: bla
   4205..5065    +  CDS            AmpR: β-lactamase; bla; confers resistance to ampicillin, carbenicillin, and related antibiotics
   5236..5824    +  rep_origin     ori: high-copy-number ColE1/pMB1/pBR322/pUC origin of replication
   6007..6099    +  CDS            lacI (fragment): lac repressor; lacI; The lac repressor binds to the lac operator to inhibit transcription in E. coli. This inhibition can be relieved by adding lactose or isopropyl-β-D-thiogalactopyranoside (IPTG).
   6112..6133    +  protein_bind   CAP binding site: CAP binding activates transcription in the presence of cAMP. E. coli catabolite activator protein
   6148..6178    +  promoter       lac promoter: promoter for the E. coli lac operon
   6186..6202    +  protein_bind   lac operator: The lac repressor binds to the lac operator to inhibit transcription in E. coli. This inhibition can be relieved by adding lactose or isopropyl-β-D-thiogalactopyranoside (IPTG). lac repressor encoded by lacI
   6247..6265    +  promoter       T3 promoter: promoter for bacteriophage T3 RNA polymerase
   6293..6519    +  promoter       RSV promoter: Rous sarcoma virus enhancer/promoter
   6520..6700    +  LTR            5' LTR (truncated): truncated 5' long terminal repeat (LTR) from HIV-1
   6747..6872    +  misc_feature   HIV-1 Ψ: packaging signal of human immunodeficiency virus type 1
   6856..7219    +  CDS            HIV-1 gag (fragment): gag protein from human immunodeficiency virus 1; gag
   7365..7598    +  misc_feature   RRE: The Rev response element (RRE) of HIV-1 allows for Rev-dependent mRNA export from the nucleus to the cytoplasm.
   7975..8001    +  CDS            Rev (fragment): human immunodeficiency virus 1 (HIV-1) Rev protein; rev; enhances nuclear export of unspliced and incompletely spliced viral mRNAs
   8014..8131    +  misc_feature   cPPT/CTS: central polypurine tract and central termination sequence of HIV-1
>Addgene plasmid #237479 | pLCKO-CMV-TMEM106B-M210A_F213A-P2A-Blasticidin | addgene full sequence | sequence record 476565 | Addgene NGS Result
TCAATATTGGCCATTAGCCATATTATTCATTGGTTATATAGCATAAATCAATATTGGCTATTGGCCATTG
CATACGTTGTATCTATATCATAATATGTACATTTATATTGGCTCATGTCCAATATGACCGCCATGTTGGC
ATTGATTATTGACTAGTTATTAATAGTAATCAATTACGGGGTCATTAGTTCATAGCCCATATATGGAGTT
CCGCGTTACATAACTTACGGTAAATGGCCCGCCTGGCTGACCGCCCAACGACCCCCGCCCATTGACGTCA
ATAATGACGTATGTTCCCATAGTAACGCCAATAGGGACTTTCCATTGACGTCAATGGGTGGAGTATTTAC
GGTAAACTGCCCACTTGGCAGTACATCAAGTGTATCATATGCCAAGTCCGCCCCCTATTGACGTCAATGA
CGGTAAATGGCCCGCCTGGCATTATGCCCAGTACATGACCTTACGGGACTTTCCTACTTGGCAGTACATC
TACGTATTAGTCATCGCTATTACCATGGTGATGCGGTTTTGGCAGTACACCAATGGGCGTGGATAGCGGT
TTGACTCACGGGGATTTCCAAGTCTCCACCCCATTGACGTCAATGGGAGTTTGTTTTGGCACCAAAATCA
ACGGGACTTTCCAAAATGTCGTAATAACCCCGCCCCGTTGACGCAAATGGGCGGTAGGCGTGTACGGTGG
GAGGTCTATATAAGCAGAGCTCGTTTAGTGAACCGTCAGATCACTAGAAGCTTTATTGCGGTAGTTTATC
ACAGTTAAATTGCTAACGCAGTCAGTGGGCCTCGGCGGCCAAGCTTGGCAATCCGGTACTGTTGGTAAAG
CCACCATGGGAAAGTCTCTTTCTCATTTGCCTTTGCATTCAAGCAAAGAAGATGCTTATGATGGTGTAAC
GTCAGAGAATATGCGCAATGGACTGGTTAATAGTGAAGTCCATAATGAAGATGGAAGAAATGGAGATGTC
TCTCAGTTTCCATATGTGGAATTTACAGGAAGAGATAGTGTCACCTGCCCTACTTGTCAGGGTACTGGTC
GTATCCCACGCGGGCAAGAAAACCAACTGGTGGCATTGATTCCATATAGTGATCAGAGATTAAGGCCAAG
AAGAACAAAGCTGTATGTGATGGCTTCTGTGTTTGTCTGTCTACTCCTTTCTGGATTGGCTGTGTTTTTC
CTTTTCCCTCGGTCAATTGATGTCAAGTACATTGGTGTAAAATCAGCCTATGTCAGTTATGATGTTCAGA
AGCGTACAATTTATTTAAATATCACAAACACACTAAATATAACAAACAATAACTATTACTCTGTCGAAGT
TGAAAACATCACTGCCCAAGTTCAATTTTCGAAGACTGTAATCGGCAAAGCACGCTTAAACAACATAACC
ATTATTGGTCCACTTGATATGAAACAAATTGATTACACAGTACCTACCGTTATAGCAGAGGAAATGAGTT
ATGCGTATGATGCCTGTACTCTGATATCCATCAAAGTGCATAACATAGTACTCATGATGCAAGTTACTGT
GACAACAACATACTTTGGCCACTCTGAACAGATATCCCAGGAGAGGTATCAGTATGTCGACTGTGGAAGA
AACACAACTTATCAGTTGGGGCAGTCTGAATATTTAAATGTACTTCAGCCACAACAGGGCAGCGGAGCAA
CCAATTTTAGTCTCCTCAAACAGGCCGGCGATGTCGAAGAAAATCCGGGCCCAGCCAAGCCTTTGTCTCA
AGAAGAATCCACCCTCATTGAAAGAGCAACGGCTACAATCAACAGCATCCCCATCTCTGAAGACTACAGC
GTCGCCAGCGCAGCTCTCTCTAGCGACGGCCGCATCTTCACTGGTGTCAATGTATATCATTTTACTGGGG
GACCTTGTGCAGAACTCGTGGTGCTGGGCACTGCTGCTGCTGCGGCAGCTGGCAACCTGACTTGTATCGT
CGCGATCGGAAATGAGAACAGGGGCATCTTGAGCCCCTGCGGACGGTGCCGACAGGTGCTTCTCGATCTG
CATCCTGGGATCAAAGCCATAGTGAAGGACAGTGATGGACAGCCGACGGCAGTTGGGATTCGTGAATTGC
TGCCCTCTGGTTATGTGTGGGAGGGCTGAACGCGTTAAGTCGACAATCAACCTCTGGATTACAAAATTTG
TGAAAGATTGACTGGTATTCTTAACTATGTTGCTCCTTTTACGCTATGTGGATACGCTGCTTTAATGCCT
TTGTATCATGCTATTGCTTCCCGTATGGCTTTCATTTTCTCCTCCTTGTATAAATCCTGGTTGCTGTCTC
TTTATGAGGAGTTGTGGCCCGTTGTCAGGCAACGTGGCGTGGTGTGCACTGTGTTTGCTGACGCAACCCC
CACTGGTTGGGGCATTGCCACCACCTGTCAGCTCCTTTCCGGGACTTTCGCTTTCCCCCTCCCTATTGCC
ACGGCGGAACTCATCGCCGCCTGCCTTGCCCGCTGCTGGACAGGGGCTCGGCTGTTGGGCACTGACAATT
CCGTGGTGTTGTCGGGGAAATCATCGTCCTTTCCTTGGCTGCTCGCCTGTGTTGCCACCTGGATTCTGCG
CGGGACGTCCTTCTGCTACGTCCCTTCGGCCCTCAATCCAGCGGACCTTCCTTCCCGCGGCCTGCTGCCG
GCTCTGCGGCCTCTTCCGCGTCTTCGCCTTCGCCCTCAGACGAGTCGGATCTCCCTTTGGGCCGCCTCCC
CGCGTCGACTTTAAGACCAATGACTTACAAGGCAGCTGTAGATCTTAGCCACTTTTTAAAAGAAAAGGGG
GGACTGGAAGGGCTAATTCACTCCCAACGAAGACAAGATCTGCTTTTTGCTTGTACTGGGTCTCTCTGGT
TAGACCAGATCTGAGCCTGGGAGCTCTCTGGCTAACTAGGGAACCCACTGCTTAAGCCTCAATAAAGCTT
GCCTTGAGTGCTTCAAGTAGTGTGTGCCCGTCTGTTGTGTGACTCTGGTAACTAGAGATCCCTCAGACCC
TTTTAGTCAGTGTGGAAAATCTCTAGCAGTACGTATAGTAGTTCATGTCATCTTATTATTCAGTATTTAT
AACTTGCAAAGAAATGAATATCAGAGAGTGAGAGGAACTTGTTTATTGCAGCTTATAATGGTTACAAATA
AAGCAATAGCATCACAAATTTCACAAATAAAGCATTTTTTTCACTGCATTCTAGTTGTGGTTTGTCCAAA
CTCATCAATGTATCTTATCATGTCTGGCTCTAGCTATCCCGCCCCTAACTCCGCCCATCCCGCCCCTAAC
TCCGCCCAGTTCCGCCCATTCTCCGCCCCATGGCTGACTAATTTTTTTTATTTATGCAGAGGCCGAGGCC
GCCTCGGCCTCTGAGCTATTCCAGAAGTAGTGAGGAGGCTTTTTTGGAGGCCTAGGGACGTACCCAATTC
GCCCTATAGTGAGTCGTATTACGCGCGCTCACTGGCCGTCGTTTTACAACGTCGTGACTGGGAAAACCCT
GGCGTTACCCAACTTAATCGCCTTGCAGCACATCCCCCTTTCGCCAGCTGGCGTAATAGCGAAGAGGCCC
GCACCGATCGCCCTTCCCAACAGTTGCGCAGCCTGAATGGCGAATGGG
[124 nt withheld, positions 3619-3742]
C
[91 nt withheld, positions 3744-3834]
A
[49 nt withheld, positions 3836-3884]
CCTTTGACGTTGGAGTCCACGTTCTTT
[37 nt withheld, positions 3912-3948]
ACCCTATCTCGGTCTATTCTTTTGATTTATAAGGGATTTTGCCGATTTCGGCCTATTGGTTAAAAAATGA
GCTGATTTAACAAAAATTTAACGCGAATTTTAACAAAATATTAACGCTTACAATTTAGGTGGCACTTTTC
GGGGAAATGTGCGCGGAACCCCTATTTGTTTATTTTTCTAAATACATTCAAATATGTATCCGCTCATGAG
ACAATAACCCTGATAAATGCTTCAATAATATTGAAAAAGGAAGAGTATGAGTATTCAACATTTCCGTGTC
GCCCTTATTCCCTTTTTTGCGGCATTTTGCCTTCCTGTTTTTGCTCACCCAGAAACGCTGGTGAAAGTAA
AAGATGCTGAAGATCAGTTGGGTGCACGAGTGGGTTACATCGAACTGGATCTCAACAGCGGTAAGATCCT
TGAGAGTTTTCGCCCCGAAGAACGTTTTCCAATGATGAGCACTTTTAAAGTTCTGCTATGTGGCGCGGTA
TTATCCCGTATTGACGCCGGGCAAGAGCAACTCGGTCGCCGCATACACTATTCTCAGAATGACTTGGTTG
AGTACTCACCAGTCACAGAAAAGCATCTTACGGATGGCATGACAGTAAGAGAATTATGCAGTGCTGCCAT
AACCATGAGTGATAACACTGCGGCCAACTTACTTCTGACAACGATCGGAGGACCGAAGGAGCTAACCGCT
TTTTTGCACAACATGGGGGATCATGTAACTCGCCTTGATCGTTGGGAACCGGAGCTGAATGAAGCCATAC
CAAACGACGAGCGTGACACCACGATGCCTGTAGCAATGGCAACAACGTTGCGCAAACTATTAACTGGCGA
ACTACTTACTCTAGCTTCCCGGCAACAATTAATAGACTGGATGGAGGCGGATAAAGTTGCAGGACCACTT
CTGCGCTCGGCCCTTCCGGCTGGCTGGTTTATTGCTGATAAATCTGGAGCCGGTGAGCGTGGGTCTCGCG
GTATCATTGCAGCACTGGGGCCAGATGGTAAGCCCTCCCGTATCGTAGTTATCTACACGACGGGGAGTCA
GGCAACTATGGATGAACGAAATAGACAGATCGCTGAGATAGGTGCCTCACTGATTAAGCATTGGTAACTG
TCAGACCAAGTTTACTCATATATACTTTAGATTGATTTAAAACTTCATTTTTAATTTAAAAGGATCTAGG
TGAAGATCCTTTTTGATAATCTCATGACCAAAATCCCTTAACGTGAGTTTTCGTTCCACTGAGCGTCAGA
CCCCGTAGAAAAGATCAAAGGATCTTCTTGAGATCCTTTTTTTCTGCGCGTAATCTGCTGCTTGCAAACA
AAAAAACCACCGCTACCAGCGGTGGTTTGTTTGCCGGATCAAGAGCTACCAACTCTTTTTCCGAAGGTAA
CTGGCTTCAGCAGAGCGCAGATACCAAATACTGTTCTTCTAGTGTAGCCGTAGTTAGGCCACCACTTCAA
GAACTCTGTAGCACCGCCTACATACCTCGCTCTGCTAATCCTGTTACCAGTGGCTGCTGCCAGTGGCGAT
AAGTCGTGTCTTACCGGGTTGGACTCAAGACGATAGTTACCGGATAAGGCGCAGCGGTCGGGCTGAACGG
GGGGTTCGTGCACACAGCCCAGCTTGGAGCGAACGACCTACACCGAACTGAGATACCTACAGCGTGAGCT
ATGAGAAAGCGCCACGCTTCCCGAAGGGAGAAAGGCGGACAGGTATCCGGTAAGCGGCAGGGTCGGAACA
GGAGAGCGCACGAGGGAGCTTCCAGGGGGAAACGCCTGGTATCTTTATAGTCCTGTCGGGTTTCGCCACC
TCTGACTTGAGCGTCGATTTTTGTGATGCTCGTCAGGGGGGCGGAGCCTATGGAAAAACGCCAGCAACGC
GGCCTTTTTACGGTTCCTGGTCTTTTGCTGGCCTTTTGCTCACATGTTCTTTCCTGCGTTATCCCCTGAT
TCTGTGGATAACCGTATTACCGCCTTTGAGTGAGCTGATACCGCTCGCCGCAGCCGAACGACCGAGCGCA
GCGAGTCAGTGAGCGAGGAAGCGGAAGAGCGCCCAATACGCAAACCGCCTCTCCCCGCGCGTTGGCCGAT
TCATTAATGCAGCTGGCACGACAGGTTTCCCGACTGGAAAGCGGGCAGTGAGCGCAACGCAATTAATGTG
AGTTAGCTCACTCATTAGGCACCCCAGGCTTTACACTTTATGCTTCCGGCTCGTATGTTGTGTGGAATTG
TGAGCGGATAACAATTTCACACAGGAAACAGCTATGACCATGATTACGCCAAGCGCGCAATTAACCCTCA
CTAAAGGGAACAAAAGCTGGAGCTGCAAGCTTAATGTAGTCTTATGCAATACTCTTGTAGTCTTGCAACA
TGGTAACGATGAGTTAGCAACATGCCTTACAAGGAGAGAAAAAGCACCGTGCATGCCGATTGGTGGAAGT
AAGGTGGTACGATCGTGCCTTATTAGGAAGGCAACAGACGGGTCTGACATGGATTGGACGAACCACTGAA
TTGCCGCATTGCAGAGATATTGTATTTAAGTGCCTAGCTCGATACATAAACGGGTCTCTCTGGTTAGACC
AGATCTGAGCCTGGGAGCTCTCTGGCTAACTAGGGAACCCACTGCTTAAGCCTCAATAAAGCTTGCCTTG
AGTGCTTCAAGTAGTGTGTGCCCGTCTGTTGTGTGACTCTGGTAACTAGAGATCCCTCAGACCCTTTTAG
TCAGTGTGGAAAATCTCTAGCAGTGGCGCCCGAACAGGGACTTGAAAGCGAAAGGGAAACCAGAGGAGCT
CTCTCGACGCAGGACTCGGCTTGCTGAAGCGCGCACGGCAAGAGGCGAGGGGCGGCGACTGGTGAGTACG
CCAAAAATTTTGACTAGCGGAGGCTAGAAGGAGAGAGATGGGTGCGAGAGCGTCAGTATTAAGCGGGGGA
GAATTAGATCGCGATGGGAAAAAATTCGGTTAAGGCCAGGGGGAAAGAAAAAATATAAATTAAAACATAT
AGTATGGGCAAGCAGGGAGCTAGAACGATTCGCAGTTAATCCTGGCCTGTTAGAAACATCAGAAGGCTGT
AGACAAATACTGGGACAGCTACAACCATCCCTTCAGACAGGATCAGAAGAACTTAGATCATTATATAATA
CAGTAGCAACCCTCTATTGTGTGCATCAAAGGATAGAGATAAAAGACACCAAGGAAGCTTTAGACAAGAT
AGAGGAAGAGCAAAACAAAAGTAAGACCACCGCACAGCAAGCGGCCGCTGATCTTCAGACCTGGAGGAGG
AGATATGAGGGACAATTGGAGAAGTGAATTATATAAATATAAAGTAGTAAAAATTGAACCATTAGGAGTA
GCACCCACCAAGGCAAAGAGAAGAGTGGTGCAGAGAGAAAAAAGAGCAGTGGGAATAGGAGCTTTGTTCC
TTGGGTTCTTGGGAGCAGCAGGAAGCACTATGGGCGCAGCGTCAATGACGCTGACGGTACAGGCCAGACA
ATTATTGTCTGGTATAGTGCAGCAGCAGAACAATTTGCTGAGGGCTATTGAGGCGCAACAGCATCTGTTG
CAACTCACAGTCTGGGGCATCAAGCAGCTCCAGGCAAGAATCCTGGCTGTGGAAAGATACCTAAAGGATC
AACAGCTCCTGGGGATTTGGGGTTGCTCTGGAAAACTCATTTGCACCACTGCTGTGCCTTGGAATGCTAG
TTGGAGTAATAAATCTCTGGAACAGATTTGGAATCACACGACCTGGATGGAGTGGGACAGAGAAATTAAC
AATTACACAAGCTTAATACACTCCTTAATTGAAGAATCGCAAAACCAGCAAGAAAAGAATGAACAAGAAT
TATTGGAATTAGATAAATGGGCAAGTTTGTGGAATTGGTTTAACATAACAAATTGGCTGTGGTATATAAA
ATTATTCATAATGATAGTAGGAGGCTTGGTAGGTTTAAGAATAGTTTTTGCTGTACTTTCTATAGTGAAT
AGAGTTAGGCAGGGATATTCACCATTATCGTTTCAGACCCACCTCCCAACCCCGAGGGGACCCAGAGAGG
GCCTATTTTAAAAGAAAAGGGGGGATTGGGGGGTACAGTGCAGGGGAAAGAATAGTAGACATAATAGCAA
CAGACATACAAACTAAAGAATTACAAAAACAAATTACAAAAATTCAAAATTTTCGGGTTTATTACAGGGA
CAGCAGAGATCCACTTTGGCGCCGGCTCGAGGGGG
